Addgene plasmid #73208: pcDNA3.1-COXIV-COX8-dL5-2XG4S-mCer3
Purpose: Expresses dL5(E52D)-mCer3 fusion protein in mitochondria of mammalian cells. (MBIC5, dL5**, FAP)
Depositing lab: Marcel Bruchez. Depositing organization: Carnegie Mellon University. Publication: Rapid, specific, no-wash, far-red fluorogen activation in subcellular compartments by targeted fluorogen activating proteins. Telmer CA, Verma R, Teng H, Andreko S, Law L, Bruchez MP. ACS Chem Biol. 2015 May 15;10(5):1239-46. doi: 10.1021/cb500957k. Epub 2015 Feb 16. PubMed 25650487.
Backbone
  Vector backbone: pcDNA3.1
  Backbone manufacturer: Invitrogen
  Backbone size w/o insert (bp): 5388
  Total vector size (bp): 7098
  Modifications to backbone: The NdeI site was removed from the CMV promoter.
  Vector type: Mammalian Expression
  Selectable markers: Neomycin (select with G418)
Growth in bacteria
  Bacterial resistance: Ampicillin, 100 μg/mL
  Growth temperature: 37°C
  Growth strain: DH5alpha
  Growth instructions: No special instructions.
  Copy number: High Copy
Gene/Insert
  Gene/Insert name: COXIV-COX8-dL5-2XG4S-mCer3 (alt name: mito)
  Species: H. sapiens (human), Synthetic
  Insert size (bp): 1710
  Mutation: The dL5** FAP is E50D, L89S, also known as E52D/L91S and NP138
  Entrez Gene: COX8A (a.k.a. COX, COX8, COX8-2, COX8L, MC4DN15, VIII, VIII-L)
  Promoter: CMV
  Tag / fusion protein: The FAP and mCerulean3 are fused with 2 copies of a G4S linker
  Cloning method: Restriction Enzyme; 5′ cloning site BamHI (not destroyed); 3′ cloning site XhoI (not destroyed)
  Sequencing primers: 5′ CMVF; 3′ BGHR
Resource information
  A portion of this plasmid was derived from a plasmid made by: The mCerulean was from MA Rizzo, Department of Physiology, University of Maryland School of Medicine, Baltimore, Maryland, United States of America
Terms and licenses: Academic/Nonprofit Terms; Industry Terms: Not Available to Industry
Depositor comments: Please visit the Molecular Biosensor and Imaging Center website for current protocols and information about dyes to be used in combination with the proteins expressed from this plasmid. Details of mCerulean3 can be found in: Markwardt, M. L., Kremers, G. J., Kraft, C. A., Ray, K., Cranfill, P. J., Wilson, K. A., Day, R. N., Wachter, R. M., Davidson, M. W., and Rizzo, M. A. (2011) An Improved Cerulean Fluorescent Protein with Enhanced Brightness and Reduced Reversible Photoswitching. PLoS One 6, e17896. For more information about this plasmid, please see the associated publication (PMID: 25650487) as well as He et al. Nat Methods. 2016 Jan 25. doi: 10.1038/nmeth.3735. [Epub ahead of print] PMID: 26808669.
How to cite: pcDNA3.1-COXIV-COX8-dL5-2XG4S-mCer3 was a gift from Marcel Bruchez (Addgene plasmid # 73208 ; http://n2t.net/addgene:73208 ; RRID:Addgene_73208)
