[The description below was written by a language model from this plasmid's Addgene catalogue record and pLannotate feature annotations shown in this document.]
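Description:
pcDNA3.1-COXIV-COX8-dL5-2XG4S-mCer3 is a mammalian expression plasmid of about 7.1 kb built on the Invitrogen pcDNA3.1 backbone, modified by removal of the NdeI site from the CMV promoter. It is maintained in E. coli through a high-copy ColE1/pUC-type origin with ampicillin resistance (AmpR, β-lactamase), and also carries an f1 origin. For selection in mammalian cells, an SV40 early promoter drives the neomycin phosphotransferase gene followed by an SV40 polyadenylation signal, allowing G418 selection. The annotation also reports short fragments (a truncated HIV-1 LTR match, ble, lacI, and lac promoter/operator elements), which appear to be backbone remnants or partial matches rather than functional parts.

The roughly 1.7 kb insert, cloned between BamHI and XhoI, is transcribed from the CMV enhancer/promoter and terminated by the bovine growth hormone polyadenylation signal; a T7 promoter lies upstream of the open reading frame. The encoded fusion begins with two tandem mitochondrial targeting presequences from human cytochrome c oxidase subunits IV and VIII, which direct the protein into mitochondria. These are followed by dL5**, a fluorogen-activating protein (FAP) formed from a dimer of the L5 single-chain antibody fragment and carrying the E52D/L91S substitutions (alternatively numbered E50D/L89S). It binds malachite green derivatives and makes these otherwise dark dyes fluoresce in the far red. Two copies of a G4S linker join the FAP to mCerulean3, a constitutively fluorescent monomeric cyan protein that reports expression and localisation independently of added dye. The construct is used for rapid, no-wash, fluorogen-based labelling of mitochondria in mammalian cells.
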