Features (pLannotate 1.2.2; 23 found; start..end, strand, type, name):
     28..80      -  misc_feature   bom (fragment): basis of mobility region from pBR322
    235..618     +  enhancer       CMV enhancer: human cytomegalovirus immediate early enhancer
    619..822     +  promoter       CMV promoter: human cytomegalovirus (CMV) immediate early promoter
    818..851     +  LTR            5' LTR (truncated) (fragment): truncated 5' long terminal repeat (LTR) from HIV-1
    867..885     +  promoter       T7 promoter: promoter for bacteriophage T7 RNA polymerase
    939..1016    +  CDS            COX4I1 (fragment): COX41_HUMAN - Also known as COX4. Experimental evidence at protein level: Swiss-Prot protein existence level 1. Component of the cytochrome c oxidase, the last enzyme in the mitochondrial electron transport chain which drives oxidative phosphorylation. The respiratory chain contains 3 multisubunit complexes succinate dehydrogenase (complex II, CII), ubiquinol- cytochrome c oxidoreductase (cytochrome b-c1 complex, complex III, CIII) and cytochrome c oxidase (complex IV, CIV), that cooperate to transfer electrons derived from NADH and succinate to molecular oxygen, creating an electrochemical gr
   1026..1100    +  CDS            COX8 presequence: mitochondrial presequence of human cytochrome c oxidase subunit VIII (Rizutto et al., 1989)
   1152..1871    +  CDS            FAPα2: fluorogen-activating protein composed of a dimer of the L5-MG single-chain antibody fragment (Szent-Gyorgyi et al., 2008) binds malachite green derivatives to produce red fluorescence
   1929..2645    +  CDS            mCerulean3: mCerulean3 is a basic (constitutively fluorescent) cyan fluorescent protein published in 2011, derived from Aequorea victoria. It is reported to be a somewhat slowly-maturing monomer with very low acid sensitivity.
   2704..2928    +  polyA_signal   bGH poly(A) signal: bovine growth hormone polyadenylation signal
   2932..2953    +  promoter       SV40 promoter (fragment): SV40 enhancer and early promoter
   2974..3402    +  rep_origin     f1 ori (sequence partly withheld): f1 bacteriophage origin of replication; arrow indicates direction of (+) strand synthesis
   3416..3745    +  promoter       SV40 promoter: SV40 enhancer and early promoter
   3812..4603    +  CDS            neo: KKA2_KLEPN - Also known as kan, nptII. Experimental evidence at protein level: Swiss-Prot protein existence level 1. Resistance to kanamycin, neomycin, paromomycin, ribostamycin, butirosin and gentamicin B. From Klebsiella pneumoniae.
   4627..4785    +  CDS            ble (fragment): BLE_KLEPN - Experimental evidence at protein level: Swiss-Prot protein existence level 1. Binding protein with a strong affinity to the bleomycin family of antibiotics. Binds to CL990; an antimitotic-antibiotic compound. From Klebsiella pneumoniae.
   4780..4901    +  polyA_signal   SV40 poly(A) signal: SV40 polyadenylation signal
   4974..4990    -  protein_bind   lac operator: The lac repressor binds to the lac operator to inhibit transcription in E. coli. This inhibition can be relieved by adding lactose or isopropyl-β-D-thiogalactopyranoside (IPTG). lac repressor encoded by lacI
   4998..5028    -  promoter       lac promoter: promoter for the E. coli lac operon
   5043..5064    -  protein_bind   CAP binding site: CAP binding activates transcription in the presence of cAMP. E. coli catabolite activator protein
   5077..5169    -  CDS            lacI (fragment): lac repressor; lacI; The lac repressor binds to the lac operator to inhibit transcription in E. coli. This inhibition can be relieved by adding lactose or isopropyl-β-D-thiogalactopyranoside (IPTG).
   5352..5937    -  rep_origin     ori: high-copy-number ColE1/pMB1/pBR322/pUC origin of replication
   6108..6968    -  CDS            AmpR: β-lactamase; bla; confers resistance to ampicillin, carbenicillin, and related antibiotics
   6969..7073    -  promoter       AmpR promoter: bla
>Addgene plasmid #73208 | pcDNA3.1-COXIV-COX8-dL5-2XG4S-mCer3 | depositor full sequence | sequence record 139728 | Translation start 939, COX IV MLS 942-1019, COX 8 MLS 1026-1130, dL5** FAP 1152-1871, 2XG4S 1893-1922, mCerulean3 1929-2645
GACGGATCGGGAGATCTCCCGATCCCCTATGGTGCACTCTCAGTACAATCTGCTCTGATGCCGCATAGTT
AAGCCAGTATCTGCTCCCTGCTTGTGTGTTGGAGGTCGCTGAGTAGTGCGCGAGCAAAATTTAAGCTACA
ACAAGGCAAGGCTTGACCGACAATTGCATGAAGAATCTGCTTAGGGTTAGGCGTTTTGCGCTGCTTCGCG
ATGTACGGGCCAGATATACGCGTTGACATTGATTATTGACTAGTTATTAATAGTAATCAATTACGGGGTC
ATTAGTTCATAGCCCATATATGGAGTTCCGCGTTACATAACTTACGGTAAATGGCCCGCCTGGCTGACCG
CCCAACGACCCCCGCCCATTGACGTCAATAATGACGTATGTTCCCATAGTAACGCCAATAGGGACTTTCC
ATTGACGTCAATGGGTGGAGTATTTACGGTAAACTGCCCACTTGGCAGTACATCAAGTGTATCATATATA
TGCCAAGTACGCCCCCTATTGACGTCAATGACGGTAAATGGCCCGCCTGGCATTATGCCCAGTACATGAC
CTTATGGGACTTTCCTACTTGGCAGTACATCTACGTATTAGTCATCGCTATTACCATGGTGATGCGGTTT
TGGCAGTACATCAATGGGCGTGGATAGCGGTTTGACTCACGGGGATTTCCAAGTCTCCACCCCATTGACG
TCAATGGGAGTTTGTTTTGGCACCAAAATCAACGGGACTTTCCAAAATGTCGTAACAACTCCGCCCCATT
GACGCAAATGGGCGGTAGGCGTGTACGGTGGGAGGTCTATATAAGCAGAGCTCTCTGGCTAACTAGAGAA
CCCACTGCTTACTGGCTTATCGAAATTAATACGACTCACTATAGGGAGACCCAAGCTGGCTAGCGTTTAA
ACTTAAGCTTGCCACCGGATCCGCCACCATGCTCGCTACAAGAGTTTTCTCACTTGTCGGCAAAAGAGCC
ATTTCTACCTCGGTTTGTGTAAGGGCTGAAGAATCTAGAGAATTCATGTCCGTCCTGACGCCGCTGCTGC
TGCGGGGCTTGACAGGCTCGGCCCGGCGGCTCCCAGTGCCGCGCGCCAAGATCCATTCGTTGCCGCCGGA
GGGGAAGCTTGAATTCGGCCTTTCTGGCCTGCAGGCCGTCGTTACCCAAGAACCTAGTGTTACCGTTAGC
CCAGGTGGTACTGTTATACTTACTTGTGGAAGTGGTACGGGTGCCGTCACATCTGGTCATTATGCAAATT
GGTTTCAACAAAAACCAGGACAAGCTCCAAGAGCTTTGATTTTTGATACTGATAAGAAGTATTCTTGGAC
CCCAGGTAGATTTTCTGGATCTTTGCTGGGAGCAAAGGCAGCTTTGACAATATCAGATGCTCAGCCTGAG
GACGAAGCCGAGTATTACTGTTCTCTTAGCGACGTGGATGGCTACTTGTTTGGCGGTGGAACACAACTGA
CGGTTCTGTCCGGTGGTGGCGGCTCTGGTGGCGGTGGCAGCGGCGGTGGTGGTTCCGGAGGCGGCGGTTC
TCAGGCTGTGGTGACTCAGGAGCCGTCAGTGACTGTGTCCCCAGGAGGGACAGTCATTCTCACTTGTGGC
TCCGGCACTGGAGCTGTCACCAGTGGTCATTATGCCAACTGGTTCCAGCAGAAGCCTGGCCAAGCCCCCA
GGGCACTTATATTTGACACCGACAAGAAGTATTCCTGGACCCCTGGCCGATTCTCAGGCTCCCTCCTTGG
GGCCAAGGCTGCCCTGACCATCTCGGATGCGCAGCCTGAAGATGAGGCTGAGTATTACTGTTCGCTCTCC
GACGTTGACGGTTATCTGTTCGGAGGAGGCACCCAGCTGACCGTCCTCTCCGCGGCCGGTCTGGCCCATA
TGGGAGGCGGTGGGTCTGGTGGCGGTGGCAGCACCGGTATGGTGAGCAAGGGCGAGGAGCTGTTCACCGG
GGTGGTGCCCATCCTGGTCGAGCTGGACGGCGACGTAAACGGCCACAAGTTCAGCGTGTCCGGCGAGGGC
GAGGGCGATGCCACCTACGGCAAGCTGACCCTGAAGTTCATCTGCACCACCGGCAAGCTGCCCGTGCCCT
GGCCCACCCTCGTGACCACCCTGAGCTGGGGCGTGCAGTGCTTCGCCCGCTACCCCGACCACATGAAGCA
GCACGACTTCTTCAAGTCCGCCATGCCCGAAGGCTACGTCCAGGAGCGCACCATCTTCTTCAAGGACGAC
GGCAACTACAAGACCCGCGCCGAGGTGAAGTTCGAGGGCGACACCCTGGTGAACCGCATCGAGCTGAAGG
GCATCGACTTCAAGGAGGACGGCAACATCCTGGGGCACAAGCTGGAGTACAACGCCATCCACGGCAACGT
CTATATCACCGCCGACAAGCAGAAGAACGGCATCAAGGCCAACTTCGGCCTCAACTGCAACATCGAGGAC
GGCAGCGTGCAGCTCGCCGACCACTACCAGCAGAACACCCCCATCGGCGACGGCCCCGTGCTGCTGCCCG
ACAACCACTACCTGAGCACCCAGTCCAAGCTGAGCAAAGACCCCAACGAGAAGCGCGATCACATGGTCCT
GCTGGAGTTCGTGACCGCCGCCGGGATCACTCTCGGCATGGACGAGCTGTACAAGTAACTCGAGGCAGCT
GTCGACTCTAGAGGGCCCGTTTAAACCCGCTGATCAGCCTCGACTGTGCCTTCTAGTTGCCAGCCATCTG
TTGTTTGCCCCTCCCCCGTGCCTTCCTTGACCCTGGAAGGTGCCACTCCCACTGTCCTTTCCTAATAAAA
TGAGGAAATTGCATCGCATTGTCTGAGTAGGTGTCATTCTATTCTGGGGGGTGGGGTGGGGCAGGACAGC
AAGGGGGAGGATTGGGAAGACAATAGCAGGCATGCTGGGGATGCGGTGGGCTCTATGGCTTCTGAGGCGG
AAAGAACCAGCTGGGGCTCTAGGGGGTATCCCC
[124 nt withheld, positions 2974-3097]
C
[91 nt withheld, positions 3099-3189]
A
[49 nt withheld, positions 3191-3239]
CCTTTGACGTTGGAGTCCACGTTCTTT
[37 nt withheld, positions 3267-3303]
ACCCTATCTCGGTCTATTCTTTTGATTTATAAGGGATTTTGCCGATTTCGGCCTATTGGTTAAAAAATGA
GCTGATTTAACAAAAATTTAACGCGAATTAATTCTGTGGAATGTGTGTCAGTTAGGGTGTGGAAAGTCCC
CAGGCTCCCCAGCAGGCAGAAGTATGCAAAGCATGCATCTCAATTAGTCAGCAACCAGGTGTGGAAAGTC
CCCAGGCTCCCCAGCAGGCAGAAGTATGCAAAGCATGCATCTCAATTAGTCAGCAACCATAGTCCCGCCC
CTAACTCCGCCCATCCCGCCCCTAACTCCGCCCAGTTCCGCCCATTCTCCGCCCCATGGCTGACTAATTT
TTTTTATTTATGCAGAGGCCGAGGCCGCCTCTGCCTCTGAGCTATTCCAGAAGTAGTGAGGAGGCTTTTT
TGGAGGCCTAGGCTTTTGCAAAAAGCTCCCGGGAGCTTGTATATCCATTTTCGGATCTGATCAAGAGACA
GGATGAGGATCGTTTCGCATGATTGAACAAGATGGATTGCACGCAGGTTCTCCGGCCGCTTGGGTGGAGA
GGCTATTCGGCTATGACTGGGCACAACAGACAATCGGCTGCTCTGATGCCGCCGTGTTCCGGCTGTCAGC
GCAGGGGCGCCCGGTTCTTTTTGTCAAGACCGACCTGTCCGGTGCCCTGAATGAACTGCAGGACGAGGCA
GCGCGGCTATCGTGGCTGGCCACGACGGGCGTTCCTTGCGCAGCTGTGCTCGACGTTGTCACTGAAGCGG
GAAGGGACTGGCTGCTATTGGGCGAAGTGCCGGGGCAGGATCTCCTGTCATCTCACCTTGCTCCTGCCGA
GAAAGTATCCATCATGGCTGATGCAATGCGGCGGCTGCATACGCTTGATCCGGCTACCTGCCCATTCGAC
CACCAAGCGAAACATCGCATCGAGCGAGCACGTACTCGGATGGAAGCCGGTCTTGTCGATCAGGATGATC
TGGACGAAGAGCATCAGGGGCTCGCGCCAGCCGAACTGTTCGCCAGGCTCAAGGCGCGCATGCCCGACGG
CGAGGATCTCGTCGTGACCCATGGCGATGCCTGCTTGCCGAATATCATGGTGGAAAATGGCCGCTTTTCT
GGATTCATCGACTGTGGCCGGCTGGGTGTGGCGGACCGCTATCAGGACATAGCGTTGGCTACCCGTGATA
TTGCTGAAGAGCTTGGCGGCGAATGGGCTGACCGCTTCCTCGTGCTTTACGGTATCGCCGCTCCCGATTC
GCAGCGCATCGCCTTCTATCGCCTTCTTGACGAGTTCTTCTGAGCGGGACTCTGGGGTTCGAAATGACCG
ACCAAGCGACGCCCAACCTGCCATCACGAGATTTCGATTCCACCGCCGCCTTCTATGAAAGGTTGGGCTT
CGGAATCGTTTTCCGGGACGCCGGCTGGATGATCCTCCAGCGCGGGGATCTCATGCTGGAGTTCTTCGCC
CACCCCAACTTGTTTATTGCAGCTTATAATGGTTACAAATAAAGCAATAGCATCACAAATTTCACAAATA
AAGCATTTTTTTCACTGCATTCTAGTTGTGGTTTGTCCAAACTCATCAATGTATCTTATCATGTCTGTAT
ACCGTCGACCTCTAGCTAGAGCTTGGCGTAATCATGGTCATAGCTGTTTCCTGTGTGAAATTGTTATCCG
CTCACAATTCCACACAACATACGAGCCGGAAGCATAAAGTGTAAAGCCTGGGGTGCCTAATGAGTGAGCT
AACTCACATTAATTGCGTTGCGCTCACTGCCCGCTTTCCAGTCGGGAAACCTGTCGTGCCAGCTGCATTA
ATGAATCGGCCAACGCGCGGGGAGAGGCGGTTTGCGTATTGGGCGCTCTTCCGCTTCCTCGCTCACTGAC
TCGCTGCGCTCGGTCGTTCGGCTGCGGCGAGCGGTATCAGCTCACTCAAAGGCGGTAATACGGTTATCCA
CAGAATCAGGGGATAACGCAGGAAAGAACATGTGAGCAAAAGGCCAGCAAAAGGCCAGGAACCGTAAAAA
GGCCGCGTTGCTGGCGTTTTTCCATAGGCTCCGCCCCCCTGACGAGCATCACAAAAATCGACGCTCAAGT
CAGAGGTGGCGAAACCCGACAGGACTATAAAGATACCAGGCGTTTCCCCCTGGAAGCTCCCTCGTGCGCT
CTCCTGTTCCGACCCTGCCGCTTACCGGATACCTGTCCGCCTTTCTCCCTTCGGGAAGCGTGGCGCTTTC
TCATAGCTCACGCTGTAGGTATCTCAGTTCGGTGTAGGTCGTTCGCTCCAAGCTGGGCTGTGTGCACGAA
CCCCCCGTTCAGCCCGACCGCTGCGCCTTATCCGGTAACTATCGTCTTGAGTCCAACCCGGTAAGACACG
ACTTATCGCCACTGGCAGCAGCCACTGGTAACAGGATTAGCAGAGCGAGGTATGTAGGCGGTGCTACAGA
GTTCTTGAAGTGGTGGCCTAACTACGGCTACACTAGAAGAACAGTATTTGGTATCTGCGCTCTGCTGAAG
CCAGTTACCTTCGGAAAAAGAGTTGGTAGCTCTTGATCCGGCAAACAAACCACCGCTGGTAGCGGTTTTT
TTGTTTGCAAGCAGCAGATTACGCGCAGAAAAAAAGGATCTCAAGAAGATCCTTTGATCTTTTCTACGGG
GTCTGACGCTCAGTGGAACGAAAACTCACGTTAAGGGATTTTGGTCATGAGATTATCAAAAAGGATCTTC
ACCTAGATCCTTTTAAATTAAAAATGAAGTTTTAAATCAATCTAAAGTATATATGAGTAAACTTGGTCTG
ACAGTTACCAATGCTTAATCAGTGAGGCACCTATCTCAGCGATCTGTCTATTTCGTTCATCCATAGTTGC
CTGACTCCCCGTCGTGTAGATAACTACGATACGGGAGGGCTTACCATCTGGCCCCAGTGCTGCAATGATA
CCGCGAGACCCACGCTCACCGGCTCCAGATTTATCAGCAATAAACCAGCCAGCCGGAAGGGCCGAGCGCA
GAAGTGGTCCTGCAACTTTATCCGCCTCCATCCAGTCTATTAATTGTTGCCGGGAAGCTAGAGTAAGTAG
TTCGCCAGTTAATAGTTTGCGCAACGTTGTTGCCATTGCTACAGGCATCGTGGTGTCACGCTCGTCGTTT
GGTATGGCTTCATTCAGCTCCGGTTCCCAACGATCAAGGCGAGTTACATGATCCCCCATGTTGTGCAAAA
AAGCGGTTAGCTCCTTCGGTCCTCCGATCGTTGTCAGAAGTAAGTTGGCCGCAGTGTTATCACTCATGGT
TATGGCAGCACTGCATAATTCTCTTACTGTCATGCCATCCGTAAGATGCTTTTCTGTGACTGGTGAGTAC
TCAACCAAGTCATTCTGAGAATAGTGTATGCGGCGACCGAGTTGCTCTTGCCCGGCGTCAATACGGGATA
ATACCGCGCCACATAGCAGAACTTTAAAAGTGCTCATCATTGGAAAACGTTCTTCGGGGCGAAAACTCTC
AAGGATCTTACCGCTGTTGAGATCCAGTTCGATGTAACCCACTCGTGCACCCAACTGATCTTCAGCATCT
TTTACTTTCACCAGCGTTTCTGGGTGAGCAAAAACAGGAAGGCAAAATGCCGCAAAAAAGGGAATAAGGG
CGACACGGAAATGTTGAATACTCATACTCTTCCTTTTTCAATATTATTGAAGCATTTATCAGGGTTATTG
TCTCATGAGCGGATACATATTTGAATGTATTTAGAAAAATAAACAAATAGGGGTTCCGCGCACATTTCCC
CGAAAAGTGCCACCTGACGTC
