>Addgene plasmid #73208 | pcDNA3.1-COXIV-COX8-dL5-2XG4S-mCer3 | addgene partial sequence | sequence record 139726 | CMV-F 5'-CGCAAATGGGCGGTAGGCGTG-3'
CTATATAAGCAGAGCTCTCTGGCTAACTAGAGAACCCACTGCTTACTGGCTTATCGAAATTAATACGACT
CACTATAGGGAGACCCAAGCTGGCTAGCGTTTAAACTTAAGCTTGCCACCGGATCCGCCACCATGCTCGC
TACAAGAGTTTTCTCACTTGTCGGCAAAAGAGCCATTTCTACCTCGGTTTGTGTAAGGGCTGAAGAATCT
AGAGAATTCATGTCCGTCCTGACGCCGCTGCTGCTGCGGGGCTTGACAGGCTCGGCCCGGCGGCTCCCAG
TGCCGCGCGCCAAGATCCATTCGTTGCCGCCGGAGGGGAAGCTTGAATTCGGCCTTTCTGGCCTGCAGGC
CGTCGTTACCCAAGAACCTAGTGTTACCGTTAGCCCAGGTGGTACTGTTATACTTACTTGTGGAAGTGGT
ACGGGTGCCGTCACATCTGGTCATTATGCAAATTGGTTTCAACAAAAACCAGGACAAGCTCCAAGAGCTT
TGATTTTTGATACTGATAAGAAGTATTCTTGGACCCCAGGTAGATTTTCTGGATCTTTGCTGGGAGCAAA
GGCAGCTTTGACAATATCAGATGCTCAGCCTGAGGACGAAGCCGAGTATTACTGTTCTCTTAGCGACGTG
GATGGCTACTTGTTTGGCGGTGGAACACAACTGACGGTTCTGTCCGGTGGTGGCGGCTCTGGTGGCGGTG
GCAGCGGCGGTGGTGGTTCCGGAGGCGGCGGTTCTCAGGCTGTGGTGACTCAGGAGCCGTCAGTGACTGT
GTCCCCAGGAGGGACAGTCATTCTCACTTGTGGCTCCGGCACTGGAGCTGTCACCAGTGGTCATTATGCC
AACTGGTTCCAGCAGAAGCCTGGCCAAGCCCCCAGGGCACTTATATTTGACACCGACAAGAAGTATTCCT
GGACCCCTGGCCGATTCTCAGGCTCCCTCCTTGGGGCCAAGGCTGCCCTGACCATCTCGGATGCGCAGCC
TGAA
