>Addgene plasmid #73208 | pcDNA3.1-COXIV-COX8-dL5-2XG4S-mCer3 | addgene partial sequence | sequence record 139727 | BGH-rev 5'-TAGAAGGCACAGTCGAGG-3'
AACGGGCCCTCTAGAGTCGACAGCTGCCTCGAGTTACTTGTACAGCTCGTCCATGCCGAGAGTGATCCCG
GCGGCGGTCACGAACTCCAGCAGGACCATGTGATCGCGCTTCTCGTTGGGGTCTTTGCTCAGCTTGGACT
GGGTGCTCAGGTAGTGGTTGTCGGGCAGCAGCACGGGGCCGTCGCCGATGGGGGTGTTCTGCTGGTAGTG
GTCGGCGAGCTGCACGCTGCCGTCCTCGATGTTGCAGTTGAGGCCGAAGTTGGCCTTGATGCCGTTCTTC
TGCTTGTCGGCGGTGATATAGACGTTGCCGTGGATGGCGTTGTACTCCAGCTTGTGCCCCAGGATGTTGC
CGTCCTCCTTGAAGTCGATGCCCTTCAGCTCGATGCGGTTCACCAGGGTGTCGCCCTCGAACTTCACCTC
GGCGCGGGTCTTGTAGTTGCCGTCGTCCTTGAAGAAGATGGTGCGCTCCTGGACGTAGCCTTCGGGCATG
GCGGACTTGAAGAAGTCGTGCTGCTTCATGTGGTCGGGGTAGCGGGCGAAGCACTGCACGCCCCAGCTCA
GGGTGGTCACGAGGGTGGGCCAGGGCACGGGCAGCTTGCCGGTGGTGCAGATGAACTTCAGGGTCAGCTT
GCCGTAGGTGGCATCGCCCTCGCCCTCGCCGGACACGCTGAACTTGTGGCCGTTTACGTCGCCGTCCAGC
TCGACCAGGATGGGCACCACCCCGGTGAACAGCTCCTCGCCCTTGCTCACCATACCGGTGCTGCCACCGC
CACCAGACCCACCGCCTCCCATATGGGCCAGACCGGCCGCGGAGAGGACGGTCAGCTGGGTGCCTCCTCC
GAACAGATAACCGTCAACGTCGGAGAGCGAACAGTAATACTCAGCCTCATCTTCAGGCTGCGCATCCGAG
ATGGTCAGGGCAGCCTTGGCCCC
